>Addgene plasmid #126445 | pTBL436 HEK293site3EQR sgRNA | addgene full sequence | sequence record 245281 | Addgene NGS Result
GACGTCGCTAGCTGTACAAAAAAGCAGGCTTTAAAGGAACCAATTCAGTCGACTGGATCCGGTACCAAGG
TCGGGCAGGAAGAGGGCCTATTTCCCATGATTCCTTCATATTTGCATATACGATACAAGGCTGTTAGAGA
GATAATTAGAATTAATTTGACTGTAAACACAAAGATATTAGTACAAAATACGTGACGTAGAAAGTAATAA
TTTCTTGGGTAGTTTGCAGTTTTAAAATTATGTTTTAAAATGGACTATCATATGCTTACCGTAACTTGAA
AGTATTTCGATTTCTTGGCTTTATATATCTTGTGGAAAGGACGAAACACCCAGACTGAGCACGTGATGGC
GTTTTAGAGCTAGAAATAGCAAGTTAAAATAAGGCTAGTCCGTTATCAACTTGAAAAAGTGGCACCGAGT
CGGTGCTTTTTTTAAGCTTGGGCCGCTCGAGGTACCTCTCTACATATGACATGTGAGCAAAAGGCCAGCA
AAAGGCCAGGAACCGTAAAAAGGCCGCGTTGCTGGCGTTTTTCCATAGGCTCCGCCCCCCTGACGAGCAT
CACAAAAATCGACGCTCAAGTCAGAGGTGGCGAAACCCGACAGGACTATAAAGATACCAGGCGTTTCCCC
CTGGAAGCTCCCTCGTGCGCTCTCCTGTTCCGACCCTGCCGCTTACCGGATACCTGTCCGCCTTTCTCCC
TTCGGGAAGCGTGGCGCTTTCTCATAGCTCACGCTGTAGGTATCTCAGTTCGGTGTAGGTCGTTCGCTCC
AAGCTGGGCTGTGTGCACGAACCCCCCGTTCAGCCCGACCGCTGCGCCTTATCCGGTAACTATCGTCTTG
AGTCCAACCCGGTAAGACACGACTTATCGCCACTGGCAGCAGCCACTGGTAACAGGATTAGCAGAGCGAG
GTATGTAGGCGGTGCTACAGAGTTCTTGAAGTGGTGGCCTAACTACGGCTACACTAGAAGAACAGTATTT
GGTATCTGCGCTCTGCTGAAGCCAGTTACCTTCGGAAAAAGAGTTGGTAGCTCTTGATCCGGCAAACAAA
CCACCGCTGGTAGCGGTGGTTTTTTTGTTTGCAAGCAGCAGATTACGCGCAGAAAAAAAGGATCTCAAGA
AGATCCTTTGATCTTTTCTACGGGGTCTGACGCTCAGTGGAACGAAAACTCACGTTAAGGGATTTTGGTC
ATGAGATTATCAAAAAGGATCTTCACCTAGATCCTTTTAAATTAAAAATGAAGTTTTAAATCAATCTAAA
GTATATATGAGTAAACTTGGTCTGACAGTTACCAATGCTTAATCAGTGAGGCACCTATCTCAGCGATCTG
TCTATTTCGTTCATCCATAGTTGCCTGACTCCCCGTCGTGTAGATAACTACGATACGGGAGGGCTTACCA
TCTGGCCCCAGTGCTGCAATGATACCGCGAGACCCACGCTCACCGGCTCCAGATTTATCAGCAATAAACC
AGCCAGCCGGAAGGGCCGAGCGCAGAAGTGGTCCTGCAACTTTATCCGCCTCCATCCAGTCTATTAATTG
TTGCCGGGAAGCTAGAGTAAGTAGTTCGCCAGTTAATAGTTTGCGCAACGTTGTTGCCATTGCTACAGGC
ATCGTGGTGTCACGCTCGTCGTTTGGTATGGCTTCATTCAGCTCCGGTTCCCAACGATCAAGGCGAGTTA
CATGATCCCCCATGTTGTGCAAAAAAGCGGTTAGCTCCTTCGGTCCTCCGATCGTTGTCAGAAGTAAGTT
GGCCGCAGTGTTATCACTCATGGTTATGGCAGCACTGCATAATTCTCTTACTGTCATGCCATCCGTAAGA
TGCTTTTCTGTGACTGGTGAGTACTCAACCAAGTCATTCTGAGAATAGTGTATGCGGCGACCGAGTTGCT
CTTGCCCGGCGTCAATACGGGATAATACCGCGCCACATAGCAGAACTTTAAAAGTGCTCATCATTGGAAA
ACGTTCTTCGGGGCGAAAACTCTCAAGGATCTTACCGCTGTTGAGATCCAGTTCGATGTAACCCACTCGT
GCACCCAACTGATCTTCAGCATCTTTTACTTTCACCAGCGTTTCTGGGTGAGCAAAAACAGGAAGGCAAA
ATGCCGCAAAAAAGGGAATAAGGGCGACACGGAAATGTTGAATACTCATACTCTTCCTTTTTCAATATTA
TTGAAGCATTTATCAGGGTTATTGTCTCATGAGCGGATACATATTTGAATGTATTTAGAAAAATAAACAA
ATAGGGGTTCCGCGCACATTTCCCCGAAAAGTGCCACCT
Features (pLannotate 1.2.2; 6 found; start..end, strand, type, name):
     13..30      +  protein_bind   attB1 (fragment): mutant version of attB; recombination site for the Gateway® BP reaction BP Clonase™
     82..322     +  promoter       U6 promoter: RNA polymerase III promoter for human U6 snRNA
    351..426     +  misc_RNA       gRNA scaffold: guide RNA scaffold for the Streptococcus pyogenes CRISPR/Cas9 system
    530..1118    -  rep_origin     ori: high-copy-number ColE1/pMB1/pBR322/pUC origin of replication
   1289..2149    -  CDS            AmpR: β-lactamase; bla; confers resistance to ampicillin, carbenicillin, and related antibiotics
   2150..2254    -  promoter       AmpR promoter: bla
