[The description below was written by a language model from this plasmid's Addgene catalogue record and pLannotate feature annotations shown in this document.]
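Description:
pTBL436 HEK293site3EQR sgRNA is a compact (about 2.3 kb) mammalian expression plasmid that produces a single CRISPR guide RNA directed at the human HEK293 site 3 locus. It derives from the pSQT1313 backbone, which the depositors modified so that only one sgRNA is expressed. In bacteria the plasmid is maintained through a ColE1/pUC-type origin of replication and selected with ampicillin via a β-lactamase gene driven by its native bla promoter. The catalogue entry lists it as low copy, whereas the annotation describes the origin as a high-copy type, and the record does not resolve this difference. A short fragment of a Gateway attB1 site is also annotated upstream of the expression cassette and appears to be a backbone remnant with no stated function.

The payload is a 20-nucleotide spacer placed between the human U6 promoter, an RNA polymerase III promoter suited to expressing small RNAs, and the Streptococcus pyogenes Cas9 guide RNA scaffold. The target site lies next to an NGAG PAM rather than the canonical NGG. This fits the "EQR" in the name, which suggests the guide is meant for an altered-PAM SpCas9 variant. The plasmid encodes no nuclease, so this must be provided separately. The depositors recommend co-transfecting it with a Cas9-variant expression plasmid and a homology donor plasmid. The resulting double-strand break at HEK293 site 3 then promotes integration of the donor cargo at that locus. It was used in work on lineage tracing and analog recording in mammalian cells by single-site DNA writing.
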