Addgene plasmid #126445: pTBL436 HEK293site3EQR sgRNA
Purpose: To cut the human HEK293 site3 locus for integration.
Depositing lab: Chang Liu. Depositing organization: University of California, Irvine. Publication: Lineage tracing and analog recording in mammalian cells by single-site DNA writing. Loveless TB, Grotts JH, Schechter MW, Forouzmand E, Carlson CK, Agahi BS, Liang G, Ficht M, Liu B, Xie X, Liu CC. Nat Chem Biol. 2021 Jun;17(6):739-747. doi: 10.1038/s41589-021-00769-8. Epub 2021 Mar 22. PubMed 33753928.
Backbone
  Vector backbone: pSQT1313
  Backbone manufacturer: Keith Joung
  Backbone size w/o insert (bp): 2259
  Total vector size (bp): 2279
  Modifications to backbone: The backbone was modified to express only one sgRNA.
  Vector type: Mammalian Expression
Growth in bacteria
  Bacterial resistance: Ampicillin, 100 μg/mL
  Growth temperature: 37°C
  Growth strain: DH5alpha
  Copy number: Low Copy
Gene/Insert
  Gene/Insert name: spacer against human HEK293 site3 with NGAG PAM
  gRNA/shRNA sequence: cagactgagcacgtgatggc
  Species: H. sapiens (human)
  Insert size (bp): 20
  Promoter: human U6
  Cloning method: Unknown
  Sequencing primers: 5′ AGGGTTATTGTCTCATGAGCGG; 3′ CGGACAGGTATCCGGTAAGC
Resource information
  A portion of this plasmid was derived from a plasmid made by: Keith Joung; the backbone was created from pSQT1313, Addgene #53370.
Terms and licenses: Academic/Nonprofit Terms; Industry Terms: Not Available to Industry
Depositor comments: This construct was cloned by inverse PCR and in vivo recombination in E. coli strain SS320. To integrate at HEK293 site 3, co-transfect with a homology donor (for example, pTBL405, Addgene #126442) and MSP680 from Keith Joung's group, Addgene #65772. Please visit https://doi.org/10.1101/639120 for bioRxiv preprint.
How to cite: pTBL436 HEK293site3EQR sgRNA was a gift from Chang Liu (Addgene plasmid # 126445 ; http://n2t.net/addgene:126445 ; RRID:Addgene_126445)
